>Addgene plasmid #158387 | R26-pCAG-Ceru-10unit-BGHpA | addgene full sequence | sequence record 314275 | Addgene NGS Result
ATGATTGAACAAGATGGATTGCACGCAGGTTCTCCGGCCGCTTGGGTGGAGAGGCTATTCGGCTATGACT
GGGCACAACAGACAATCGGCTGCTCTGATGCCGCCGTGTTCCGGCTGTCAGCGCAGGGGCGCCCGGTTCT
TTTTGTCAAGACCGACCTGTCCGGTGCCCTGAATGAACTGCAAGACGAGGCAGCGCGGCTATCGTGGCTG
GCCACGACGGGCGTTCCTTGCGCAGCTGTGCTCGACGTTGTCACTGAAGCGGGAAGGGACTGGCTGCTAT
TGGGCGAAGTGCCGGGGCAGGATCTCCTGTCATCTCACCTTGCTCCTGCCGAGAAAGTATCCATCATGGC
TGATGCAATGCGGCGGCTGCATACGCTTGATCCGGCTACCTGCCCATTCGACCACCAAGCGAAACATCGC
ATCGAGCGAGCACGTACTCGGATGGAAGCCGGTCTTGTCGATCAGGATGATCTGGACGAAGAGCATCAGG
GGCTCGCGCCAGCCGAACTGTTCGCCAGGCTCAAGGCGAGCATGCCCGACGGCGAGGATCTCGTCGTGAC
CCATGGCGATGCCTGCTTGCCGAATATCATGGTGGAAAATGGCCGCTTTTCTGGATTCATCGACTGTGGC
CGGCTGGGTGTGGCGGACCGCTATCAGGACATAGCGTTGGCTACCCGTGATATTGCTGAAGAGCTTGGCG
GCGAATGGGCTGACCGCTTCCTCGTGCTTTACGGTATCGCCGCTCCCGATTCGCAGCGCATCGCCTTCTA
TCGCCTTCTTGACGAGTTCTTCTGATGTACAAGTAAAGCGGCCGCGACTCTAGATCATAATCAGCCATAC
CACATTTGTAGAGGTTTTACTTGCTTTAAAAAACCTCCCACACCTCCCCCTGAACCTGAAACATAAAATG
AATGCAATTGTTGTTGTTAACTTGTTTATTGCAGCTTATAATGGTTACAAATAAAGCAATAGCATCACAA
ATTTCACAAATAAAGCATTTTTTTCACTGCATTCTAGTTGTGGTTTGTCCAAACTCATCAATGTATCTTA
GGTCTCGCGTACTGTCGTAAATTCTGCAGGACTTCTAGTTATTAATAGTAATCAATTACGGGGTCATTAG
TTCATAGCCCATATATGGAGTTCCGCGTTACATAACTTACGGTAAATGGCCCGCCTGGCTGACCGCCCAA
CGACCCCCGCCCATTGACGTCAATAATGACGTATGTTCCCATAGTAACGCCAATAGGGACTTTCCATTGA
CGTCAATGGGTGGAGTATTTACGGTAAACTGCCCACTTGGCAGTACATCAAGTGTATCATATGCCAAGTA
CGCCCCCTATTGACGTCAATGACGGTAAATGGCCCGCCTGGCATTATGCCCAGTACATGACCTTATGGGA
CTTTCCTACTTGGCAGTACATCTACGTATTAGTCATCGCTATTACCATGGTCGAGGTGAGCCCCACGTTC
TGCTTCACTCTCCCCATCTCCCCCCCCTCCCCACCCCCAATTTTGTATTTATTTATTTTTTAATTATTTT
GTGCAGCGATGGGGGCGGGGGGGGGGGGGGGGCGCGCGCCAGGCGGGGCGGGGCGGGGCGAGGGGCGGGG
CGGGGCGAGGCGGAGAGGTGCGGCGGCAGCCAATCAGAGCGGCGCGCTCCGAAAGTTTCCTTTTATGGCG
AGGCGGCGGCGGCGGCGGCCCTATAAAAAGCGAAGCGCGCGGCGGGCGGGAGTCGCTGCGCGCTGCCTTC
GCCCCGTGCCCCGCTCCGCCGCCGCCTCGCGCCGCCCGCCCCGGCTCTGACTGACCGCGTTACTCCCACA
GGTGAGCGGGCGGGACGGCCCTTCTCCTCCGGGCTGTAATTAGCGCTTGGTTTAATGACGGCTTGTTTCT
TTTCTGTGGCTGCGTGAAAGCCTTGAGGGGCTCCGGGAGGGCCCTTTGTGCGGGGGGAGCGGCTCGGGGG
GTGCGTGCGTGTGTGTGTGCGTGGGGAGCGCCGCGTGCGGCTCCGCGCTGCCCGGCGGCTGTGAGCGCTG
CGGGCGCGGCGCGGGGCTTTGTGCGCTCCGCAGTGTGCGCGAGGGGAGCGCGGCCGGGGGCGGTGCCCCG
CGGTGCGGGGGGGGCTGCGAGGGGAACAAAGGCTGCGTGCGGGGTGTGTGCGTGGGGGGGTGAGCAGGGG
GTGTGGGCGCGTCGGTCGGGCTGCAACCCCCCCTGCACCCCCCTCCCCGAGTTGCTGAGCACGGCCCGGC
TTCGGGTGCGGGGCTCCGTACGGGGCGTGGCGCGGGGCTCGCCGTGCCGGGCGGGGGGTGGCGGCAGGTG
GGGGTGCCGGGCGGGGCGGGGCCGCCTCGGGCCGGGGAGGGCTCGGGGGAGGGGCGCGGCGGCCCCCGGA
GCGCCGGCGGCTGTCGAGGCGCGGCGAGCCGCAGCCATTGCCTTTTATGGTAATCGTGCGAGAGGGCGCA
GGGACTTCCTTTGTCCCAAATCTGTGCGGAGCCGAAATCTGGGAGGCGCCGCCGCACCCCCTCTAGCGGG
CGCGGGGCGAAGCGGTGCGGCGCCGGCAGGAAGGAAATGGGCGGGGAGGGCCTTCGTGCGTCGCCGCGCC
GCCGTCCCCTTCTCCCTCTCCAGCCTCGGGGCTGTCCGCGGGGGGACGGCTGCCTTCGGGGGGGACGGGG
CAGGGCGGGGTTCGGCTTCTGGCGTGTGACCGGCGGCTCTAGAGCCTCTGCTAACCATGTTCATGCCTTC
TTCTTTTTCCTACAGCTCCTGGGCAACGTGCTGGTTATTGTGCTGTCTCATCATTTTGGCAAAGAATTGA
TTTGATACCGCGGGCCCGGGATCCCCTCGAGGGAATTACCTCAGACGTAGCCGCCACCATGCCAGAGCCA
GCGAAGTCTGCTCCCGCCCCGAAAAAGGGCTCCAAGAAGGCGGTGACTAAGGCGCAGAAGAAAGGCGGCA
AGAAGCGCAAGCGCAGCCGCAAGGAGAGCTATTCCATCTATGTGTACAAGGTTCTGAAGCAGGTCCACCC
TGACACCGGCATTTCGTCCAAGGCCATGGGCATCATGAATTCGTTTGTGAACGACATTTTCGAGCGCATC
GCTGGTGAGGCTTCCCGCCTGGCGCATTACAACAAGCGCTCGACCATCACCTCCAGGGAGATCCAGACGG
CCGTGCGCCTGCTGCTGCCTGGGGAGTTGGCCAAGCACGCCGTGTCCGAGGGTACTAAGGCCATCACCAA
GTACACCAGCGCTAAGGATCCCCGGGTACCGGTCGCCACCATGGTGAGCAAGGGCGAGGAGCTGTTCACC
GGGGTGGTGCCCATCCTGGTCGAGCTGGACGGCGACGTAAACGGCCACAAGTTCAGCGTGTCCGGCGAGG
GCGAGGGCGATGCCACCTACGGCAAGCTGACCCTGAAGTTCATCTGCACCACCGGCAAGCTGCCCGTGCC
CTGGCCCACCCTCGTGACCACCCTGACCTGGGGCGTGCAGTGCTTCGCCCGCTACCCCGACCACATGAAG
CAGCACGACTTCTTCAAGTCCGCCATGCCCGAAGGCTACGTCCAGGAGCGCACCATCTTCTTCAAGGACG
ACGGCAACTACAAGACCCGCGCCGAGGTGAAGTTCGAGGGCGACACCCTGGTGAACCGCATCGAGCTGAA
GGGCATCGACTTCAAGGAGGACGGCAACATCCTGGGGCACAAGCTGGAGTACAACGCCATCAGCGACAAC
GTCTATATCACCGCCGACAAGCAGAAGAACGGCATCAAGGCCAACTTCAAGATCCGCCACAACATCGAGG
ACGGCAGCGTGCAGCTCGCCGACCACTACCAGCAGAACACCCCCATCGGCGACGGCCCCGTGCTGCTGCC
CGACAACCACTACCTGAGCACCCAGTCCAAGCTGAGCAAAGACCCCAACGAGAAGCGCGATCACATGGTC
CTGCTGGAGTTCGTGACCGCCGCCGGGATCACTCTCGGCATGGACGAGCTGTACAAGTGAACCTGTAGCG
TACTGTCGTAGGCTTGTCGACGACGGCGATCTCCGTCGTCAGGATCATACCTGTAGTCTTAAGGTCCTTT
ATGAGGCTTGCCCACGTGCTCAAGTCCATCAAGAAAGGGACCTCGCACTAGGCCCACTAATTACTGATGC
TTAAGTTCACCTCATCTTGAGCTGCTCTAATGCCCAGATTTGAGATGAAGCTCAGTGGATAGTGCCAACT
CCACTGGCCAACCTAACCTAGCTTGGAGGTGGCAAAAGATAAGGTTGGCTGTTTAGCCTCTGTACTCCAC
CTCAGCGAGCTCTGGATGACCATTTACTGGGCTACCGACACTTTAGGAGGGACCTAAATAAGGTCTGTGA
TGTTTCACTTTGGTGGGAGGACCAGCAGTGCCCAACTGGCTACCTTCCTCAAATCACACTGTGGTCATGC
ATCCTTTGGCCACCTTAATTGGGAGATGCACTACTCAACAACCGTCCTACTCCTAATAGGAGTGGGGTGT
GACAAGTTTAGACTGCCTCTAACCTCTTGGTTTCAATTGAGGGGCACATCTAAAGTGCAGTTCTTGGAAC
CGTAGGTTTGTCTGGTCAACCACCGCGATCTCAGTGGTGTACGGTACAAACCACCTAGACACCTGGTTCG
TACTGTCGTAGGCTTGTCGACGACGGCGCGCTCCGTCGTCAGGATCATACCTGTAGTATTCAACTATGAC
TGATGGGGTCCCAAACTCCTTATGCTTTCCCATCCAAGCATATGGAGGGGAGCAGATAGTAATACTTCCT
ACGCAGTTGGCCCTATGGAAGCCTAAAACTATGTCTTAGCTGCCTACAGCTCTTATGACCCACTGGTAGA
TGAGGGCATCACTGACGTGACCTAGGTGTGTTATAAGGATTTCCCTAGAGTAGGGTCTGACTGCTAATGC
AGTGAGAGTGGTGTTCCCACATGCCACATCCTTATAGGGTGGCAGCAGCTCTTGTGTGATGTACACTTGG
CACTTAAAGTGCTATGGACAATGGCACCTCAAGGACAGCTTGCGACCCACAACATTCTAACCACTGGGCA
CCCAGTGCCAAAGAGCAATGGGGCTGACATAGCAGACTTTAGCTCAACTAGCGGATGTGGCCTAGTAACA
CTATGGCTCCATGGGATAACAAGAATGTATCCCTAGAGGCCCTAAATCACCATACCACGCCCTCTTGAAC
CGTAGGTTTGTCTGGTCAACCACCGCGCGCTCAGTGGTGTACGGTACAAACCACCTAGACACCTTTGGCG
TACTGTCGTAGGCTTGTCGACGACGGCGGCCTCCGTCGTCAGGATCATACCTGTAGGAATTACAACAGTT
GAGCTGTGTAGCACTGGGAATATAGGGAGACAAGAGGTGGCCCCTCCCTCTGAGGATAACAGTTGGTATG
CATGTTTGATCTGGGTGTCCTACATGGGCTCATAGAGTCTCCAATGACCCCAACGTGTATGCTGAAGGGA
GCAGTATATGTTGGAAGCGGTATTCGTGAGGTAGGTGTTGTGGACGAAACCCTTGTGCCAGAGGTAGTTC
AGTCTATGCATTGTCAGCCATCATGGTGATGGGTGTAGCACATAGTCTAAGCTGTTAAGTATCTCTGCTG
AGAGGAGGAAGTGGCTAGATTGTGTGATGACCTTTTGGGCCTCAATCATGTGTAGCTGGGTTAAGCAGTG
ACAAGCTGACAATTGATTGGAACACCTTTAGCTCTTCCACCTAGCTACTCTGGAGGCTCAGCTCTCTGTA
ATTGCTCCCCTTTCCACAGATATTGCTGAAGGGGTTATACAAGGATCATTGAGGGCCAATGGGTGCGAAC
CGTAGGTTTGTCTGGTCAACCACCGCGGCCTCAGTGGTGTACGGTACAAACCACCTAGACACCTGAGTCG
TACTGTCGTAGGCTTGTCGACGACGGCGTACTCCGTCGTCAGGATCATACCTGTAGGTACCTTCAAGGAG
TAGGGAAGGCATTATTTGGGACCCTAAAGCCCCATGAACCATTGTACTTTGTTCAGAAATTGGAGCTCAA
ACAATGAGCTCTGGCCTCAGTGGCCTACATGCTGACGTGGTGGCCGACCCAGATGTGGGGATTAACTAAT
GGGCGGCTATTTCACATGTAGGACGCCTAATCAAGGCTATGAACACATGGTGTCAAACTCCCAATGAAAC
AGCAGTGCCACAGCTGGTCTGCTCATCAGTAGACATGGTGAAGTGCCTTATGAAGGGTGCAAGGAGTTGT
GTCAGAATGGAACTGCTCTCTCTATGTTTGGACTCAGAATGGAGTAATCCACAGTTGCTATGTGGGGTGG
AACATTCCCAAGAGATCTTGCCAACATCCACCTTTAGCACATGAGGAGAGTCCCATCTGGGCCTTTGAGC
TTGAGGCAGAGGTTGTTTGCAGAGTCTGGACTACTTGATTTGGAAGGTACTTACACTAGTTCGGTTGAAC
CGTAGGTTTGTCTGGTCAACCACCGCGTACTCAGTGGTGTACGGTACAAACCACCTAGACACCTGCTACG
TACTGTCGTAGGTTTGTCTGGTCAACCACCGCGACCTCAGTGGTGTACGGTACAAACCACCTCAGAAGGT
GGTTTGTACCGTACACCACTGAGGTCGCGGTGGTTGACCAGACAAACCTACGGTAGATTATCCCTAGAAA
ATGAGAGTTTGGATGTAGTGTCCTAGTGAGACTGGCCCTCATTTTGTTGTGGTGGTCTTAGGCTGGGACA
ACACCCTAGTGTTTGTCCCTCGAGCAAAGCCCTCTATCCATGATGTACTGCACTATAGCACACCTTCCTA
GTTACTGGGGATGCTTGTAATCCACCAGCTCCCGACTACTTTTAGGGAAGAGCACTAGTGGGCCTACCTC
TTTGGAGATGTACCACCACGTCTTTTGCAAGAGCCCCAGACTGGCCTTTGTTTCTATGGTCGGGATGGAA
CTGCGGCAGTCATATTCTTTGCTTAGACAGCCCCTTAGCTCTGCAGCTGAAATTTATCCAGTGGTGAATT
CAGAGTGGGCAGAGGCTGCCAGATGCTCCCTAGGTAGCTTGGGCAAGTATTGCTTCTGTGTGCAATCTGT
TAATGGTCAGAGAGTTCTGCAGCTATAATGTGCTTGTGAACTCAATCTCCCTCTGGAGAGCATCCCGAAC
CGTAGGCTTGTCGACGACGGCGACCTCCGTCGTCAGGATCATACCTAGACACCTCAGACGTACTGTCGTA
GGTTTGTCTGGTCAACCACCGCGCACTCAGTGGTGGTTGACCAGACAAACCTACGGTAGGGACTTGGTGT
GCTACATTGGTGAATGGGTGCACACAAGCTCTTGGGCTGAGGTTTAGACTAATCTGTCTAGTTCTGGGCA
CAGTGTATGTATCATTGGACCACCTCCTTAGTGGACTGGTCAATATGAGCCATTCATAGCTAGCGCTGCC
CCATGACACTGGCTGCAGCTTAACGGGCTCTCTAAGAAGGGTGAACCAAAATTTCAGAACTGAGAGAGTT
GGGGAGGAGGTTAATTAGAGTGAGGCAGTAGTTGGCCACACATGGCAGCGTAGCAAGCAGATTGAGGAAT
TTGGAATGGTTGCTGTAAGGACCTAAAAGGTGTGCACTAAGCTAGTGCCATGACAGTTGCAGAGCTAGCT
AGTTATGGGACCAGCCTCAATTCTGGAGAGCACTAGGGTTTGAAAAGAACTGTTATCATGCAGACGCTAT
TAGGATGAGGGCCACGGTGGCTGATAGAGGATAGTTAATCTCCCCTCTGCCATTTAGTCCAGTCCACATG
AACCGTAGGCTTGTCGACGACGGCGCACTCCGTCGTCAGGATCATACCTAGACACCTGTAGCGTACTGTC
GTAGGTTTGTCTGGTCAACCACCGCGCCCTCAGTGGTGTACGGTACAAACCACCTCAGAAGGTGGTTTGT
ACCGTACACCACTGAGGGCGCGGTGGTTGACCAGACAAACCTACGGTAGGGATAATGTCCCCAGTGGCCT
CTTTCACACTTCTGAACTAGAACTATGCAGAGTAGCGGGACTTGTGGAGAAGCCATGGGTGGTGTTTACT
CTTTGGGGCCATCAAGACATGGTCTGGTGCCATGTGAGAAAGGCAGCCTTTACAGAGTTCACTTATGCCC
CTATGGCAATTGGGAGGTAGGGCTGGTTGACTTTGCTTGGGCCTTGTCTACTAGGGAACCTCACAAGGTG
ACTATACGCCACTGGCAGCATATAAAGAGGTGGGCCGAGTACGCTGAGCTGCTGAATTGCTGGAATGACA
CTAGTGGCATTGCCACATATTCCAAGCCAGAGCAGAGAGGAAATGTGTGGTATGAATCTACTAAGTTGCT
GATCTGGGTGACTGACCTAGTCTCCTTGGGGACTAGCAAAAGATGCACCCACTGCTAGCCTCTTTAAGAG
AATGCGGTACTACAAACAATATGGCTGAGTCACCATTCACTCTGTCAGCAAGTGGGCTTGAACCGTAGGC
TTGTCGACGACGGCGCCCTCCGTCGTCAGGATCATACCTAGACACCTGGTTCGTACTGTCGTAGGTTTGT
CTGGTCAACCACCGCGCTCTCAGTGGTGTACGGTACAAACCACCTCAGAAGGTGGTTTGTACCGTACACC
ACTGAGAGCGCGGTGGTTGACCAGACAAACCTACGGTAGTGTCAGACAAGGGAAGTCCCAGAGGGTCGGG
TTGGGCTAGTGACAAACCTCTGATCCTTTGGCCCCACAGCCATCTCCCATGCATAGCTAGTTTGAGTAAA
GTCACGAATAAGCACTTGTCACCCCTTACTGGTAGGCTGGTTGATAGCTTGACCTACCATTGGGGCCCTA
GAATCTCTGAAAGGTCTAGGGCTCCATGGTTTGAGTACTCTTGGAGGTCTGCTATAAAACAATCGACGTC
AAGCAACACCCCAGCCTAATTCCTATAGGGGCAGTCTCTCCGTTGAGTAGTAACTGGGGTGCTCTGATAG
CTAACTGTAGTGGTGTCCTCCCTTTCCAAGAAAAGGTATGAGTTGTCCCTTGGCTTTGGGTTATTCCCCT
AATTGGCACATTCTATGTCTGGGAGGGCCTAGGTAGGGAAGATTGCCCAATGCAGAGTATGGCAAATGGG
AACATAGAGTCCACATTGACCTATGTTTCTACCACTTAACCAGATGCCCGAACCGTAGGCTTGTCGACGA
CGGCGCTCTCCGTCGTCAGGATCATACCTAGACACCTTTGGCGTACTGTCGTAGGTTTGTCTGGTCAACC
ACCGCGTCCTCAGTGGTGTACGGTACAAACCACCTCAGAAGGTGGTTTGTACCGTACACCACTGAGGACG
CGGTGGTTGACCAGACAAACCTACGGTAGCATGTCAAAGCCTCTGTGAGCAGAAGCCTTAAGGCGGGCTC
CCCATAGAGGGTGCAACATCCAGCTTATGGACAGAATATGCTCACTATTACATGTAGGCCCCATCGCAAG
TCAGCCCAGATGCATGATATGCATTCAGCAATAGCATGGAGGCTTGTCCTTAGGTGCCCAATGGTGGGGA
CGGTGTCCATGAGTAGAATCCAGTGCAAGGTTGAACTGCATGCAATGGATAGCAAAAGGCATCCCCAAGG
GAGGCTATCGGGGTTAAGGGCACTCACTCTATAGTTACTAGACACTGTGAGATGGATGGTGATCTGTCTG
CTGTATCTGGATAAGTACCTCTGCAATCGCAAGTGGAGGGTTGGAGGATGTTGTGAGGTCCAAGATGGAA
GGGTCAAATAGGCATATTGGTCACAGCACTTAACCTTGTGCTGTCATCAGATGGTGCAGTGATATCAGTC
TATGTGGGAACAGCATACTGGCTCAGCTACCTCCTTCTCGAACCGTAGGCTTGTCGACGACGGCGTCCTC
CGTCGTCAGGATCATACCTAGACACCTGAGTCGTACTGTCGTAGGTGTGTAGGACTACACAGCTTTTGGG
AAAGATTGGAGGGGAAGCTTCAAGTTATGGATCTTATCTTCCGCTCTTAGAACTCTACACTGATGTAGGT
GGGCCCTAGAGAAGCAGTTGCATGCCTCTAAGGGCTGATATGGCAAATGCCTATGGGCAGCAACAGAGTC
ACATGCTTCCTCCTAGTAAGATCCTTTAGGCACCAAGGCAATAGCAGTGAGCACATCTGGTGATTAGCAC
ATCCAAGGCATCCTACTTGTGGGACTGACCTACTCATGAGATGGGATGGGGAACCAGTTCTCAAATGGGC
CCTTCTGCAAGTGCTATCTTGTGCTGCCACTTGGATGAGATCACAGATGGGCTGCAAGGAACCTCTAGTC
AAATGCGGCCATTCATGCTGCATGCGAGGTCAATTTCTACAACCTACTAAATTTGAGGCTCGGGCTTCCG
TGGCAACCTACAAGTCACTGAGCTGAGTGGGTCATTCCTAGAAGCCTCAGTATGGAACCGTAGGCTTGTC
GACGACGGCGTTCTCCGTCGTCAGGATCATACCTAGACACCTGAACAGGTCTGTGCCTTCTAGTTGCCAG
CCATCTGTTGTTTGCCCCTCCCCCGTGCCTTCCTTGACCCTGGAAGGTGCCACTCCCACTGTCCTTTCCT
AATAAAATGAGGAAATTGCATCGCATTGTCTGAGTAGGTGTCATTCTATTCTGGGGGGTGGGGTGGGGCA
GGACAGCAAGGGGGAGGATTGGGAAGAGAATAGCAGGCATGCTGGGGATGCGGTGGGCTCTATGGTACGA
GACACCTCGAGACCCAATAAAAGATCTTTATTTTCATTAGATCTGTGTGTTGGTTTTTTGTGTGTCTAGA
GTGTGGGTGTGGGCGTTGTCCTGCAGGGGAATTGAACAGGTGTAAAATTGGAGGGACAAGACTTCCCACA
GATTTTCGGTTTTGTCGGGAAGTTTTTTAATAGGGGCAAATAAGGAAAATGGGAGGATAGGTAGTCATCT
GGGGTTTTATGCAGCAAAACTACAGGTTATTATTGCTTGTGATCCGCCTCGGAGTATTTTCCATCGAGGT
AGATTAAAGACATGCTCACCCGAGTTTTATACTCTCCTGCTTGAGATCCTTACTACAGTATGAAATTACA
GTGTCGCGAGTTAGACTATGTAAGCAGAATTTTAATCATTTTTAAAGAGCCCAGTACTTCATATCCATTT
CTCCCGCTCCTTCTGCAGCCTTATCAAAAGGTATTTTAGAACACTCATTTTAGCCCCATTTTCATTTATT
ATACTGGCTTATCCAACCCCTAGACAGAGCATTGGCATTTTCCCTTTCCTGATCTTAGAAGTCTGATGAC
TCATGAAACCAGACAGATTACCCTGTTATCCCTAGAATTCAGCTTGGGATAAAAAGCTATGGCATAGGCG
GTAATACGGTTATCCACAGAATCAGGGGATAACGCAGGAAAGAACATGTGAGCAAAAGGCCAGCAAAAGG
CCAGGAACCGTAAAAAGGCCGCGTTGCTGGCGTTTTTCCATAGGCTCCGCCCCCCTGACGAGCATCACAA
AAATCGACGCTCAAGTCAGAGGTGGCGAAACCCGACAGGACTATAAAGATACCAGGCGTTTCCCCCTGGA
AGCTCCCTCGTGCGCTCTCCTGTTCCGACCCTGCCGCTTACCGGATACCTGTCCGCCTTTCTCCCTTCGG
GAAGCGTGGCGCTTTCTCATAGCTCACGCTGTAGGTATCTCAGTTCGGTGTAGGTCGTTCGCTCCAAGCT
GGGCTGTGTGCACGAACCCCCCGTTCAGCCCGACCGCTGCGCCTTATCCGGTAACTATCGTCTTGAGTCC
AACCCGGTAAGACACGACTTATCGCCACTGGCAGCAGCCACTGGTAACAGGATTAGCAGAGCGAGGTATG
TAGGCGGTGCTACAGAGTTCTTGAAGTGGTGGCCTAACTACGGCTACACTAGAAGAACAGTATTTGGTAT
CTGCGCTCTGCTGAAGCCAGTTACCTTCGGAAAAAGAGTTGGTAGCTCTTGATCCGGCAAACAAACCACC
GCTGGTAGCGGTGGTTTTTTTGTTTGCAAGCAGCAGATTACGCGCAGAAAAAAAGGATCTCAAGAAGATC
CTTTGATCTTTTCTACGGGGTCTGACGCTCAGTGGAACGAAAACTCACGTTAAGGGATTTTGGTCATGAG
ATTATCAAAAAGGATCTTCACCTAGATCCTTTTAAATTAAAAATGAAGTTTTAAATCAATCTAAAGTATA
TATGAGTAAACTTGGTCTGACAGTTACCAATGCTTAATCAGTGAGGCACCTATCTCAGCGATCTGTCTAT
TTCGTTCATCCATAGTTGCCTGACTCCCCGTCGTGTAGATAACTACGATACGGGAGGGCTTACCATCTGG
CCCCAGTGCTGCAATGATACCGCGAGATCCACGCTCACCGGCTCCAGATTTATCAGCAATAAACCAGCCA
GCCGGAAGGGCCGAGCGCAGAAGTGGTCCTGCAACTTTATCCGCCTCCATCCAGTCTATTAATTGTTGCC
GGGAAGCTAGAGTAAGTAGTTCGCCAGTTAATAGTTTGCGCAACGTTGTTGCCATTGCTACAGGCATCGT
GGTGTCACGCTCGTCGTTTGGTATGGCTTCATTCAGCTCCGGTTCCCAACGATCAAGGCGAGTTACATGA
TCCCCCATGTTGTGCAAAAAAGCGGTTAGCTCCTTCGGTCCTCCGATCGTTGTCAGAAGTAAGTTGGCCG
CAGTGTTATCACTCATGGTTATGGCAGCACTGCATAATTCTCTTACTGTCATGCCATCCGTAAGATGCTT
TTCTGTGACTGGTGAGTACTCAACCAAGTCATTCTGAGAATAGTGTATGCGGCGACCGAGTTGCTCTTGC
CCGGCGTCAATACGGGATAATACCGCGCCACATAGCAGAACTTTAAAAGTGCTCATCATTGGAAAACGTT
CTTCGGGGCGAAAACTCTCAAGGATCTTACCGCTGTTGAGATCCAGTTCGATGTAACCCACTCGTGCACC
CAACTGATCTTCAGCATCTTTTACTTTCACCAGCGTTTCTGGGTGAGCAAAAACAGGAAGGCAAAATGCC
GCAAAAAAGGGAATAAGGGCGACACGGAAATGTTGAATACTCATACTCTTCCTTTTTCAATATTATTGAA
GCATTTATCAGGGTTATTGTCTCATGAGCGGATACATATTTGAATGTATTTAGAAAAATAAACAAATAGG
GGTGATTTAATCTGTATCAGGGGCGTATAGTGGAGCAAAGCGAATTCTAACTATAACGGTCCTAAGGTAG
CGAAGGCCCTCCCCTCGGCCCCGCGCCGCAGAGTCTGGCCGCGCGCCCCTGCGCAACGTGGCAGGAAGCG
CGCGCTGGGGGCGGGGACGGGCAGTAGGGCTGAGCGGCTGCGGGGCGGGTGCAAGCACGTTTCCGACTTG
AGTTGCCTCAAGAGGGGCGTGCTGAGCCAGACCTCCATCGCGCACTCCGGGGAGTGGAGGGAAGGAGCGA
GGGCTCAGTTGGGCTGTTTTGGAGGCAGGAAGCACTTGCTCTCCCAAAGTCGCTCTGAGTTGTTATCAGT
AAGGGAGCTGCAGTGGAGTAGGCGGGGAGAAGGCCGCACCCTTCTCCGGAGGGGGGAGGGGAGTGTTGCA
ATACCTTTCTGGGAGTTCTCTGCTGCCTCCTGGCTTCTGAGGACCGCCCTGGGCCTGGGAGAATCCCTTC
CCCCTCTTCCCTCGTGATCTGCAACTCCAGTCTTTCTAGAAGATGGGCGGGAGTCTTTTGGGCAGGCTTA
AAGGCTAACCTGGTTAGGGCGCAGTAGTCCAGGGTTTCCTTGATGATGTCATACTTATCCTGTCCCTTTT
TTTTCCACAGCTCGCGGTTGAGGACAAACTCTTCGCGGTCTTTCCAGTGTTGACAATTAATCATCGGCAT
AGTATATCGGCATAGTATAATACGACAAGGTGAGGAACGCCACC
Features (pLannotate 1.2.2; 18 found; start..end, strand, type, name):
      1..795     +  CDS            NeoR/KanR: aminoglycoside phosphotransferase from Tn5; aph(3')-II (or nptII); confers resistance to neomycin, kanamycin, and G418 (Geneticin®)
    823..906     +  CDS            large T antigen (fragment): large T antigen from SV40 (simian virus 40)
    929..1050    +  polyA_signal   SV40 poly(A) signal: SV40 polyadenylation signal
   1146..1449    +  enhancer       CMV enhancer: human cytomegalovirus immediate early enhancer
   1451..1728    +  promoter       chicken β-actin promoter: No description available
   1729..2745    +  intron         chimeric intron: chimera between introns from chicken β-actin and rabbit β-globin
   2806..2824    +  misc_feature   MCS (fragment): multiple cloning site
   2859..3236    +  CDS            H2B: human histone H2B; HIST1H2BJ
   3261..3977    +  CDS            mCerulean: mCerulean is a basic (constitutively fluorescent) cyan fluorescent protein published in 2005, derived from Aequorea victoria. It is reported to be a very rapidly-maturing monomer.
  10481..10592   +  polyA_signal   bGH poly(A) signal: bovine growth hormone polyadenylation signal
  10726..10774   +  polyA_signal   poly(A) signal: synthetic polyadenylation signal
  10787..11290   +  misc_feature   Rosa26 right arm (fragment): right homology arm from intron 1 of the mouse Rosa26 gene (Soriano, 1999)
  11445..12033   -  rep_origin     ori: high-copy-number ColE1/pMB1/pBR322/pUC origin of replication
  12204..13064   -  CDS            AmpR: β-lactamase; bla; confers resistance to ampicillin, carbenicillin, and related antibiotics
  13065..13156   -  promoter       AmpR promoter: bla
  13237..13734   +  misc_feature   HA-L (fragment): left homology arm from intron 1 of the mouse Rosa26 gene (Soriano, 1999)
  13735..13838   +  misc_feature   Ad SA: adenovirus major late transcript splice acceptor (Friedrich and Soriano, 1991)
  13839..13886   +  promoter       EM7 promoter: synthetic bacterial promoter&nbsp
