[The description below was written by a language model from this plasmid's Addgene catalogue record and pLannotate feature annotations shown in this document.]
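Description:
R26-pCAG-Ceru-10unit-BGHpA is a 13.9 kb mammalian expression and targeting plasmid built on a pUC18 backbone. It carries the 10-unit intMEMOIR recording array, part of a synthetic system for imaging-based cell lineage recording in mammalian cells. In bacteria it is maintained through the high-copy ColE1/pUC origin and selected with ampicillin via the β-lactamase gene and its native promoter.

The payload is flanked by roughly 500 bp fragments of the left and right homology arms from intron 1 of the mouse Rosa26 locus, which indicates that it is designed for integration at that safe-harbour site. Immediately after the left arm sit an adenovirus major late splice acceptor, a bacterial EM7 promoter and the NeoR/KanR coding sequence with an SV40 polyadenylation signal. This is a promoter-trap style arrangement: after correct insertion, neomycin phosphotransferase can be spliced onto the endogenous Rosa26 transcript, allowing G418 selection.

Downstream, a CAG promoter (CMV enhancer, chicken β-actin promoter and chimeric β-actin/β-globin intron) drives human histone H2B followed by mCerulean, which would give a nuclear cyan marker if, as the layout suggests, the two are fused. About 6.5 kb between the end of mCerulean and the bGH polyadenylation signal is unannotated. By name and position this region presumably holds the 10-unit array within the same transcript, but the record does not describe its unit structure or how it is edited. A further synthetic poly(A) signal precedes the right arm.
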