Addgene plasmid #158387: R26-pCAG-Ceru-10unit-BGHpA
Purpose: 10-unit intMEMOIR recording array for mammalian cells
Depositing lab: Michael Elowitz. Depositing organization: California Institute of Technology. Publication: Imaging cell lineage with a synthetic digital recording system. Chow KK, Budde MW, Granados AA, Cabrera M, Yoon S, Cho S, Huang TH, Koulena N, Frieda KL, Cai L, Lois C, Elowitz MB. Science. 2021 Apr 9;372(6538). pii: 372/6538/eabb3099. doi: 10.1126/science.abb3099. PubMed 33833095.
Backbone
  Vector backbone: pUC18
  Vector type: Mammalian Expression
  Selectable markers: Neomycin (select with G418)
Growth in bacteria
  Bacterial resistance: Ampicillin, 100 μg/mL
  Growth temperature: 30°C
  Growth strain: DH5alpha
  Copy number: High Copy
Gene/Insert
  Gene/Insert name: intMEMOIR 10-unit array
Terms and licenses: Academic/Nonprofit Terms; Industry Terms: Not Available to Industry
How to cite: R26-pCAG-Ceru-10unit-BGHpA was a gift from Michael Elowitz (Addgene plasmid # 158387 ; http://n2t.net/addgene:158387 ; RRID:Addgene_158387)
